Addgene plasmid #206062: cacna2d1 BBS pMT2
Purpose: expression of rat calcium channel alpha2delta-1 with a single Bungarotoxin Binding Site motif inserted after aa549
Depositing lab: Annette Dolphin. Depositing organization: University College London. Publication: Rab11-dependent recycling of calcium channels is mediated by auxiliary subunit alpha(2)delta-1 but not alpha(2)delta-3. Meyer JO, Dolphin AC. Sci Rep. 2021 May 13;11(1):10256. doi: 10.1038/s41598-021-89820-1. PubMed 33986433.
Backbone
  Vector backbone: pMT2
  Backbone manufacturer: Genetics Institute Inc
  Backbone size w/o insert (bp): 5163
  Vector type: Mammalian Expression
Growth in bacteria
  Bacterial resistance: Ampicillin, 100 μg/mL
  Growth temperature: 37°C
  Growth strain: DH5alpha
  Copy number: High Copy
Gene/Insert
  Gene/Insert name: cacna2d1 (alt name: alpha2delta-1)
  Species: R. norvegicus (rat)
  Insert size (bp): 3794
  Entrez Gene: Cacna2d1 (a.k.a. CCHLA2, Cacna2, DHSCCA)
  Promoter: Ad MLP/TPL/SV40
  Cloning method: Restriction Enzyme; 5′ cloning site KpnI (not destroyed); 3′ cloning site NotI (not destroyed)
  Sequencing primers: 5′ AGCTTGAGGTGTGGCAGGCTT; 3′ GGTCGAACCATGATGGCAGC
Resource information
  A portion of this plasmid was derived from a plasmid made by: Kevin Campbell
Terms and licenses: Academic/Nonprofit Terms; Industry Terms: Not Available to Industry
How to cite: cacna2d1 BBS pMT2 was a gift from Annette Dolphin (Addgene plasmid # 206062 ; http://n2t.net/addgene:206062 ; RRID:Addgene_206062)
