[The description below was written by a language model from this plasmid's Addgene catalogue record and pLannotate feature annotations shown in this document.]
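Description:
cacna2d1 BBS pMT2 is a mammalian expression plasmid of about 8.9 kb that encodes the rat voltage-gated calcium channel auxiliary subunit alpha2delta-1 (Cacna2d1), modified by insertion of a single bungarotoxin binding site (BBS) motif after amino acid 549. The backbone is pMT2. It is propagated in E. coli as a high-copy plasmid through a ColE1/pUC-type origin and is selected with ampicillin via the bla gene. The remnants of rop, bom, lacI and lacZα picked up by the annotation are leftovers of the bacterial vector lineage, not functional units.

The catalogue lists the promoter as Ad MLP/TPL/SV40, meaning the adenovirus major late promoter with its tripartite leader combined with SV40 enhancer/origin sequences. This matches the feature table, which shows an SV40 enhancer/early promoter region and adenoviral sequence (auto-annotated as a polymerase fragment) upstream of a chimeric adenovirus/immunoglobulin intron, followed by the Cacna2d1 coding sequence cloned between KpnI and NotI. On the circular map, the insert is followed by a mouse DHFR coding sequence and an SV40 polyadenylation signal, which suggests that the two reading frames share one transcript. An adenoviral VA RNA gene is also present; VA RNA generally boosts translation in transfected cells by counteracting PKR.

The BBS is not annotated separately in the feature table. Such a tag binds alpha-bungarotoxin, so fluorescent toxin conjugates can label the protein wherever the tag is accessible at the cell surface. The associated publication concerns Rab11-dependent recycling of calcium channels mediated by alpha2delta-1, consistent with use of the construct to follow surface expression and trafficking.
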