Features (pLannotate 1.2.2; 17 found; start..end, strand, type, name):
     91..654     +  CDS            DHFR: mouse dihydrofolate reductase; Mus musculus Dhfr
    735..818     +  CDS            large T antigen (fragment): large T antigen from SV40 (simian virus 40)
    841..975     +  polyA_signal   SV40 poly(A) signal: SV40 polyadenylation signal
    983..1333    -  CDS            PTP (fragment): TERM_ADE02 - Experimental evidence at protein level: Swiss-Prot protein existence level 1. Protein covalently bound to the viral DNA that acts as a primer for viral genomic replication by DNA strand displacement. Assembles on the viral origin of replication in an initiation complex with viral polymerase, DBP, host NFIA and host POU2F1/OCT1. During initiation, the polymerase covalently couples the first dCTP with Ser- 580 of pTP. The terminal protein stimulates the template activity over 20 fold compared to protein-free templates. Neo-synthesized viral genomes are linked to two preterminal prot
   1364..1520    +  ncRNA          VA: Accession: RF00102 - VA RNA
   1583..1636    -  CDS            lacI (fragment): lac repressor; lacI; The lac repressor binds to the lac operator to inhibit transcription in E. coli. This inhibition can be relieved by adding lactose or isopropyl-β-D-thiogalactopyranoside (IPTG).
   1819..2407    -  rep_origin     ori: high-copy-number ColE1/pMB1/pBR322/pUC origin of replication
   2578..3438    -  CDS            AmpR: β-lactamase; bla; confers resistance to ampicillin, carbenicillin, and related antibiotics
   3439..3543    -  promoter       AmpR promoter: bla
   3638..3673    +  CDS            rop (fragment): Rop protein, which maintains plasmids at low copy number; rop
   3775..3874    +  misc_feature   bom (fragment): basis of mobility region from pBR322
   3880..4034    -  CDS            lacZα (fragment): LacZα fragment of β-galactosidase; lacZ fragment
   4043..4372    -  promoter       SV40 promoter: SV40 enhancer and early promoter
   4393..4824    -  CDS            POL (fragment): DPOL_ADE05 - Experimental evidence at protein level: Swiss-Prot protein existence level 1. Eukaryotic-type DNA polymerase involved in viral genomic replication. DNA synthesis is protein primed, and acts in a strand displacement replication. Assembles in complex with viral pTP, DBP, host NFIA and host POU2F1/OCT1 on viral origin of replication. The polymerase covalently transfers dCMP onto pTP, thereby initiating complementary strand synthesis. From Human adenovirus C serotype 5 (HAdV-5) (Human adenovirus 5).
   4841..5070    +  intron         chimeric intron: chimera between introns from adenovirus and immunoglobulin heavy chain genes
   5180..8491    +  CDS            Cacna2d1: CA2D1_RAT - Also known as Cacnl2a, Cchl2a. Experimental evidence at protein level: Swiss-Prot protein existence level 1. The alpha-2/delta subunit of voltage-dependent calcium channels regulates calcium current density and activation/inactivation kinetics of the calcium channel. Plays an important role in excitation- contraction coupling (By similarity). From Rattus norvegicus (Rat).
   8871..8900    -  misc_feature   MCS (fragment): pBluescript multiple cloning site
>Addgene plasmid #206062 | cacna2d1 BBS pMT2 | addgene full sequence | sequence record 406771 | Addgene NGS Result
GGGGGGGGACAGCTCAGGGCTGCGATTTCGCGCCAAACTTGACGGCAATCCTAGCGTGAAGGCTGGTAGG
ATTTTATCCCCGCTGCCATCATGGTTCGACCATTGAACTGCATCGTCGCCGTGTCCCAAAATATGGGGAT
TGGCAAGAACGGAGACCTACCCTGGCCTCCGCTCAGGAACGAGTTCAAGTACTTCCAAAGAATGACCACA
ACCTCTTCAGTGGAAGGTAAACAGAATCTGGTGATTATGGGTAGGAAAACCTGGTTCTCCATTCCTGAGA
AGAATCGACCTTTAAAGGACAGAATTAATATAGTTCTCAGTAGAGAACTCAAAGAACCACCACGAGGAGC
TCATTTTCTTGCCAAAAGTTTGGATGATGCCTTAAGACTTATTGAACAACCGGAATTGGCAAGTAAAGTA
GACATGGTTTGGATAGTCGGAGGCAGTTCTGTTTACCAGGAAGCCATGAATCAACCAGGCCACCTCAGAC
TCTTTGTGACAAGGATCATGCAGGAATTTGAAAGTGACACGTTTTTCCCAGAAATTGATTTGGGGAAATA
TAAACTTCTCCCAGAATACCCAGGCGTCCTCTCTGAGGTCCAGGAGGAAAAAGGCATCAAGTATAAGTTT
GAAGTCTACGAGAAGAAAGACTAACAGGAAGATGCTTTCAAGTTCTCTGCTCCCCTCCTAAAGCTATGCA
TTTTTATAAGACCATGGGACTTTTGCTGGCTTTAGATCATAATCAGCCATACCACATTTGTAGAGGTTTT
ACTTGCTTTAAAAAACCTCCCACACCTCCCCCTGAACCTGAAACATAAAATGAATGCAATTGTTGTTGTT
AACTTGTTTATTGCAGCTTATAATGGTTACAAATAAAGCAATAGCATCACAAATTTCACAAATAAAGCAT
TTTTTTCACTGCATTCTAGTTGTGGTTTGTCCAAACTCATCAATGTATCTTATCATGTCTGGATCCCCGG
CCAACGGTCTGGTGACCCGGCTGCGAGAGCTCGGTGTACCTGAGACGCGAGTAAGCCCTTGAGTCAAAGA
CGTAGTCGTTGCAAGTCCGCACCAGGTACTGATATCCCACCAAAAAGTGCGGCGGCGGCTGGCGGTAGAG
GGGCCAGCGTAGGGTGGCCGGGGCTCCGGGGGCGAGGTCTTCCAACATAAGGCGATGATATCCGTAGATG
TACCTGGACATCCAGGTGATGCCGGCGGCGGTGGTGGAGGCGCGCGGAAAGTCGCGGACGCGGTTCCAGA
TGTTGCGCAGCGGCAAAAAGTGCTCCATGGTCGGGACGCTCTGGCCGGTGAGGCGTGCGCAGTCGTTGAC
GCTCTAGACCGTGCAAAAGGAGAGCCTGTAAGCGGGCACTCTTCCGTGGTCTGGTGGATAAATTCGCAAG
GGTATCATGGCGGACGACCGGGGTTCGAACCCCGGATCCGGCCGTCCGCCGTGATCCATGCGGTTACCGC
CCGCGTGTCGAACCCAGGTGTGCGACGTCAGACAACGGGGGAGCGCTCCTTTTGGCTTCCTTCCAGGCGC
GGCGGCTGCTGCGCTAGCTTTTTTGGCGAGCTCGAATTAATTCTGCATTAATGAATCGGCCAACGCGCGG
GGAGAGGCGGTTTGCGTATTGGGCGCTCTTCCGCTTCCTCGCTCACTGACTCGCTGCGCTCGGTCGTTCG
GCTGCGGCGAGCGGTATCAGCTCACTCAAAGGCGGTAATACGGTTATCCACAGAATCAGGGGATAACGCA
GGAAAGAACATGTGAGCAAAAGGCCAGCAAAAGGCCAGGAACCGTAAAAAGGCCGCGTTGCTGGCGTTTT
TCCATAGGCTCCGCCCCCCTGACGAGCATCACAAAAATCGACGCTCAAGTCAGAGGTGGCGAAACCCGAC
AGGACTATAAAGATACCAGGCGTTTCCCCCTGGAAGCTCCCTCGTGCGCTCTCCTGTTCCGACCCTGCCG
CTTACCGGATACCTGTCCGCCTTTCTCCCTTCGGGAAGCGTGGCGCTTTCTCATAGCTCACGCTGTAGGT
ATCTCAGTTCGGTGTAGGTCGTTCGCTCCAAGCTGGGCTGTGTGCACGAACCCCCCGTTCAGCCCGACCG
CTGCGCCTTATCCGGTAACTATCGTCTTGAGTCCAACCCGGTAAGACACGACTTATCGCCACTGGCAGCA
GCCACTGGTAACAGGATTAGCAGAGCGAGGTATGTAGGCGGTGCTACAGAGTTCTTGAAGTGGTGGCCTA
ACTACGGCTACACTAGAAGAACAGTATTTGGTATCTGCGCTCTGCTGAAGCCAGTTACCTTCGGAAAAAG
AGTTGGTAGCTCTTGATCCGGCAAACAAACCACCGCTGGTAGCGGTGGTTTTTTTGTTTGCAAGCAGCAG
ATTACGCGCAGAAAAAAAGGATCTCAAGAAGATCCTTTGATCTTTTCTACGGGGTCTGACGCTCAGTGGA
ACGAAAACTCACGTTAAGGGATTTTGGTCATGAGATTATCAAAAAGGATCTTCACCTAGATCCTTTTAAA
TTAAAAATGAAGTTTTAAATCAATCTAAAGTATATATGAGTAAACTTGGTCTGACAGTTACCAATGCTTA
ATCAGTGAGGCACCTATCTCAGCGATCTGTCTATTTCGTTCATCCATAGTTGCCTGACTCCCCGTCGTGT
AGATAACTACGATACGGGAGGGCTTACCATCTGGCCCCAGTGCTGCAATGATACCGCGAGACCCACGCTC
ACCGGCTCCAGATTTATCAGCAATAAACCAGCCAGCCGGAAGGGCCGAGCGCAGAAGTGGTCCTGCAACT
TTATCCGCCTCCATCCAGTCTATTAATTGTTGCCGGGAAGCTAGAGTAAGTAGTTCGCCAGTTAATAGTT
TGCGCAACGTTGTTGCCATTGCTACAGGCATCGTGGTGTCACGCTCGTCGTTTGGTATGGCTTCATTCAG
CTCCGGTTCCCAACGATCAAGGCGAGTTACATGATCCCCCATGTTGTGCAAAAAAGCGGTTAGCTCCTTC
GGTCCTCCGATCGTTGTCAGAAGTAAGTTGGCCGCAGTGTTATCACTCATGGTTATGGCAGCACTGCATA
ATTCTCTTACTGTCATGCCATCCGTAAGATGCTTTTCTGTGACTGGTGAGTACTCAACCAAGTCATTCTG
AGAATAGTGTATGCGGCGACCGAGTTGCTCTTGCCCGGCGTCAATACGGGATAATACCGCGCCACATAGC
AGAACTTTAAAAGTGCTCATCATTGGAAAACGTTCTTCGGGGCGAAAACTCTCAAGGATCTTACCGCTGT
TGAGATCCAGTTCGATGTAACCCACTCGTGCACCCAACTGATCTTCAGCATCTTTTACTTTCACCAGCGT
TTCTGGGTGAGCAAAAACAGGAAGGCAAAATGCCGCAAAAAAGGGAATAAGGGCGACACGGAAATGTTGA
ATACTCATACTCTTCCTTTTTCAATATTATTGAAGCATTTATCAGGGTTATTGTCTCATGAGCGGATACA
TATTTGAATGTATTTAGAAAAATAAACAAATAGGGGTTCCGCGCACATTTCCCCGAAAAGTGCCACCTGA
CGTCTAAGAAACCATTATTATCATGACATTAACCTATAAAAATAGGCGTATCACGAGGCCCTTTCGTCTC
GCGCGTTTCGGTGATGACGGTGAAAACCTCTGACACATGCAGCTCCCGGAGACGGTCACAGCTTGTCTGT
AAGCGGATGCCGGGAGCAGACAAGCCCGTCAGGGCGCGTCAGCGGGTGTTGGCGGGTGTCGGGGCTGGCT
TAACTATGCGGCATCAGAGCAGATTGTACTGAGAGTGCACCATATGCGGTGTGAAATACCGCACAGATGC
GTAAGGAGAAAATACCGCATCAGGCGCCATTCGCCATTCAGGCTGCGCAACTGTTGGGAAGGGCGATCGG
TGCGGGCCTCTTCGCTATTACGCCAGCTGGCGAAAGGGGGATGTGCTGCAAGGCGATTAAGTTGGGTAAC
GCCAGGGTTTTCCCAGTCACGACGTTGTAAAACGACGGCCAGTGCCAAGCTTTTTGCAAAAGCCTAGGCC
TCCAAAAAAGCCTCCTCACTACTTCTGGAATAGCTCAGAGGCCGAGGCGGCCTCGGCCTCTGCATAAATA
AAAAAAATTAGTCAGCCATGGGGCGGAGAATGGGCGGAACTGGGCGGAGTTAGGGGCGGGATGGGCGGAG
TTAGGGGCGGGACTATGGTTGCTGACTAATTGAGATGCATGCTTTGCATACTTCTGCCTGCTGGGGAGCC
TGGGGACTTTCCACACCTGGTTGCTGACTAATTGAGATGCATGCTTTGCATACTTCTGCCTGCTGGGGAG
CCTGGGGACTTTCCACACCCTAACTGACACACATTCCACAGGATCCGGTCGCGCGAATTTCGAGCGGTGT
TCCGCGGTCCTCCTCGTATAGAAACTCGGACCACTCTGAGACGAAGGCTCGCGTCCAGGCCAGCACGAAG
GAGGCTAAGTGGGAGGGGTAGCGGTCGTTGTCCACTAGGGGGTCCACTCGCTCCAGGGTGTGAAGACACA
TGTCGCCCTCTTCGGCATCAAGGAAGGTGATTGGTTTATAGGTGTAGGCCACGTGACCGGGTGTTCCTGA
AGGGGGGCTATAAAAGGGGGTGGGGGCGCGTTCGTCCTCACTCTCTTCCGCATCGCTGTCTGCGAGGGCC
AGCTGTTGGGCTCGCGGTTGAGGACAAACTCTTCGCGGTCTTTCCAGTACTCTTGGATCGGAAACCCGTC
GGCCTCCGAACGGTACTCCGCCACCGAGGGACCTGAGCGAGTCCGCATCGACCGGATCGGAAAACCTCTC
GACTGTTGGGGTGAGTACTCCCTCTCAAAAGCGGGCATGACTTCTGCGCTAAGATTGTCAGTTTCCAAAA
ACGAGGAGGATTTGATATTCACCTGGCCCGCGGTGATGCCTTTGAGGGTGGCCGCGTCCATCTGGTCAGA
AAAGACAATCTTTTTGTTGTCAAGCTTGAGGTGTGGCAGGCTTGAGATCTGGCCATACACTTGAGTGACA
ATGACATCCACTTTGCCTTTCTCTCCACAGGTGTCCACTCCCAGGTCCAACTGCAGGCGAGCCTGAATTC
CTCGAGGGTACCGAGCTCGGATCCACTAGTAACGGCCGCCAGTGTGCTGGAATTCTGCAGATCGCGAAGA
TGGCTGCTGGCTGCCTGCTGGCCTTGACTCTGACACTTTTCCAATCTTGGCTGATCGGCCCCTCGAGCGA
GGAGCCCTTCCCTTCGCCCGTCACTATCAAGTCATGGGTGGATAAAATGCAGGAAGACCTTGTCACACTG
GCAAAGACAGCAAGTGGAGTGACTCAGCTTGCTGACATTTATGAAAAATACCAAGATTTGTATACTGTGG
AGCCAAATAATGCACGCCAACTGGTTGAAATTGCAGCTAGAGACATTGAGAAACTTCTGAGCAACAGATC
TAAAGCCCTGGTGCGCCTGGCTATGGAAGCAGAGAAAGTCCAAGCCGCCCACCAATGGAGGGAAGATTTT
GCAAGCAACGAAGTTGTCTACTACAACGCTAAAGACGATCTTGATCCTGAAAGAAATGAGAGTGAGTCAG
GCAGCCAACGGATTAAACCTGTTTTCATCGAAGACGCTAATTTTGGACGCCAGATATCCTATCAACATGC
AGCGGTCCATATTCCCACGGACATCTATGAGGGCTCAACCATAGTGTTAAACGAACTCAACTGGACAAGT
GCCTTAGATGAAGTTTTCAAAAGAAATCGAGATGAAGACCCTACATTGCTGTGGCAAGTGTTTGGCAGCG
CCACCGGCCTGGCCCGATATTATCCAGCTTCTCCGTGGGTGGATAACAGCAGAACTCCAAACAAGATCGA
TCTCTACGATGTACGCAGAAGACCATGGTACATCCAGGGAGCTGCATCCCCCAAAGACATGCTCATTCTG
GTGGACGTGAGTGGAAGTGTGAGCGGATTGACTCTGAAACTCATCCGGACATCTGTCTCTGAGATGTTAG
AAACCCTTTCCGATGATGATTTCGTGAATGTAGCTTCATTTAACAGCAATGCTCAGGATGTGAGTTGTTT
CCAGCACCTGGTTCAAGCGAATGTAAGGAACAAGAAGGTGCTGAAGGATGCGGTGAATAACATCACAGCA
AAGGGGATAACAGATTACAAGAAAGGCTTTAGCTTCGCGTTTGAACAGCTACTTAATTATAATGTTTCCA
GAGCCAATTGTAATAAGATCATCATGTTATTCACGGATGGAGGAGAAGAGAGAGCCCAGGAGATATTTGC
CAAGTACAATAAAGACAAAAAAGTCCGCGTGTTTACATTTTCTGTTGGTCAACATAATTATGACAGAGGA
CCTATTCAGTGGATGGCTTGTGAAAACAAAGGTTATTATTATGAGATTCCCTCTATTGGTGCAATAAGAA
TCAATACTCAGGAATATCTAGATGTTCTGGGAAGACCAATGGTTTTAGCCGGGGACAAAGCAAAGCAAGT
CCAGTGGACAAATGTGTATTTGGATGCTCTGGAGCTGGGACTTGTCATTACTGGAACTCTACCGGTCTTC
AACGTCACTGGCCAGTCTGAAAATAAGACTAACTTGAAGAACCAGTTGATTCTTGGTGTGATGGGCGTTG
ATGTGTCTCTGGAAGATATTAAGAGATTGACACCACGTTTTACACTGTGCCCCAACGGTTACTATTTTGC
AATCGATCCTAATGGTTATGTCTTACTGCATCCAAATCTTCAGCCAAAGAACCCCAAATCTCAGGAGCCG
GTCACACTGGATTTTCTCGATGCTGAGTTAGAGAATTGGAGATACTACGAGAGCTCCCTGGAGCCCTACC
CTGACGATATTAAAGTGGAGATTCGAAATAAAATGATAGACGGAGAAAGTGGAGAAAAAACATTCAGAAC
TCTGGTCAAATCTCAAGATGAGAGATATATTGACAAAGGAAATCGAACATACACATGGACACCTGTCAAT
GGCACAGATTACAGTTTGGCCTTGGTATTGCCAACCTACAGTTTTTACTATATAAAAGCCAAAATAGAAG
AGACAATAACTCAGGCCAGATCAAAAAAGGGGAAAATGAAGGATTCAGAAACCCTGAAGCCAGACAATTT
TGAAGAATCTGGCTACACTTTCATAGCACCAAGGGAATACTGCAATGACCTGAAACCTTCAGATAATAAC
ACTGAATTTCTTTTAAATTTCAATGAATTTATTGATAGGAAAACTCCAAACAACCCTTCCTGTAATACAG
ATTTGATTAATAGAATCTTGCTGGATGCGGGTTTTACAAATGAACTTGTCCAAAATTATTGGAGTAAACA
GAAAAATATCAAAGGAGTGAAGGCACGCTTTGTGGTGACTGATGGCGGAATTACAAGAGTTTACCCCAAA
GAGGCTGGAGAAAACTGGCAAGAGAACCCAGAGACGTATGAGGACAGCTTCTACAAACGGAGCCTAGATA
ACGATAACTACGTTTTCACTGCGCCCTACTTCAACAAAAGTGGACCTGGTGCCTATGAATCTGGAATTAT
GGTAAGCAAAGCTGTAGAACTGTACATCCAAGGAAAACTTCTTAAGCCTGCAGTTGTGGGAATTAAAATT
GACGTAAACTCCTGGATAGAAAATTTTACCAAAACTTCAATCAGGGATCCGTGTGCTGGTCCAGTTTGTG
ACTGCAAAAGAAACAGTGATGTAATGGACTGTGTCATTCTAGATGATGGTGGATTTCTTCTGATGGCCAA
TCATGATGATTACACTAATCAGATTGGACGTTTTTTTGGAGAGATTGACCCGAGCATGATGAGACACCTG
GTTAATATATCACTTTATGCATTCAATAAATCATATGACTATCAGTCTGTGTGTGATCCAGGGGCAGCAC
CAAAGCAAGGAGCAGGACATCGCTCAGCCTATGTGCCATCAATTACAGACATACTCCAGATTGGCTGGTG
GGCCACTGCTGCCGCCTGGTCTATTCTCCAGCAGCTACTCTTGAGTTTGACATTTCCACGGCTCCTTGAG
GCAGTTGAAATGGAAGAGGATGACTTCACAGCTTCCCTGTCTAAGCAGAGCTGCATCACAGAACAAACTC
AGTACTTCTTCAAGAACGATACTAAATCATTCAGTGGTTTACTGGACTGTGGAAACTGTTCCAGGATCTT
TCATGTTGAGAAGCTTATGAACACCAACCTAGTGTTCATAATGGTGGAGAGCAAGGGAACATGTCCGTGT
GACACGCGGCTGCTCATGCAAGCAGAACAGACTTCTGATGGTCCAGATCCTTGCGACATGGTTAAGCAGC
CCAGATACCGAAAAGGACCTGATGTCTGCTTTGATAACAATGTGCTGGAGGATTATACCGACTGTGGTGG
TGTTTCTGGATTAAACCCTTCCTTATGGTCTATCTTTGGACTCCAATTTATACTCCTTTGGCTGGTATCT
GGCAGCAGACACTATCTATGGTGACCCTCTAAACCCATGATCTGCAACTTAATTCCATGCCCTGCCAAAA
CATGAGCCCTCAGTTACATTAAAATAGAGCCCGTTGAAGAAGCTCCACAGAACCTTAGCTGGGCCTCTAC
CCTGATGTAACTGTGAGGCTTAGATTCCTGACCATCGCTGGCTGCATGTCAGGGTGTTGGAAACTGAAAC
TCGTGTGAACATGCTGCATCATCTGTGTCCAACATCAAAGCAAAGCTCTACTCATTCTCTGTGGGAGGTT
TGGGAGTTCGCTGTTGCACTGTTGGAGATTACGTGGAAAAGGCTCCCCCACGCAGGCCTTATGAAAAGAA
GCAGTCTTGACTTTGACCTAGCATTTCAACCTGCTGCAGTTTTACCAAGCCGAATTCCTGCAGCCCGGGG
GATCCACTAGATCCATCACACTGGCGGCCGCGTCGACGAATTCCGGGG
